Addgene plasmid #44521: p184.3
Depositing lab: Michael Grunstein. Depositing organization: University of California, Los Angeles (UCLA). Publication: Histone H3 and H4 N-termini interact with SIR3 and SIR4 proteins: a molecular model for the formation of heterochromatin in yeast. Hecht A, Laroche T, Strahl-Bolsinger S, Gasser SM, Grunstein M. Cell. 1995 Feb 24;80(4):583-92. 10.1016/0092-8674(95)90512-X PubMed 7867066.
Backbone
  Vector backbone: pGEX2T
  Vector type: Bacterial Expression
Growth in bacteria
  Bacterial resistance: Ampicillin, 100 μg/mL
  Growth temperature: 37°C
  Growth strain: DH5alpha
  Copy number: Unknown
Gene/Insert
  Gene/Insert name: Histone 3 N-terminus
  Species: S. cerevisiae (budding yeast)
  Mutation: aa1-46
  Tag / fusion protein: GST (N terminal on backbone)
  Cloning method: Restriction Enzyme; 5′ cloning site BamHI (unknown if destroyed); 3′ cloning site EcoRI (unknown if destroyed)
  Sequencing primers: 5′ pGEX_3 primer; 3′ M13-pUC-Rev-primer
Terms and licenses: Academic/Nonprofit Terms; Industry Terms: Not Available to Industry
Depositor comments: Addgene QC found a point mutation in H3--this does not affect plasmid function.
How to cite: p184.3 was a gift from Michael Grunstein (Addgene plasmid # 44521 ; http://n2t.net/addgene:44521 ; RRID:Addgene_44521)
