[The description below was written by a language model from this plasmid's Addgene catalogue record.]
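Description:
p184.3 is a bacterial expression plasmid built on the pGEX2T backbone for producing a glutathione S-transferase (GST) fusion to the N-terminal tail of budding yeast (S. cerevisiae) histone H3. The insert encodes amino acids 1–46 of H3 and was placed between the BamHI and EcoRI sites of the vector's cloning region, so GST, supplied by the backbone, sits at the N-terminus of the histone fragment. The record does not say whether either restriction site survived cloning. The plasmid is maintained in E. coli under ampicillin selection, and its copy number is listed as unknown. No feature table accompanies the entry, so the promoter, origin of replication and other backbone elements are not explicitly recorded. Vectors of the pGEX family generally drive the GST fusion from an IPTG-inducible tac promoter with a lacI repressor gene on the plasmid, and pGEX2T normally carries a thrombin cleavage site between GST and the inserted sequence.

The GST moiety allows the fusion protein to be captured and purified on glutathione resin, which also makes it a convenient immobilised bait for in vitro binding assays. The associated publication concerns the interaction of the histone H3 and H4 N-termini with the silencing proteins SIR3 and SIR4 in a model of yeast heterochromatin formation, which fits with using this construct as a source of recombinant H3 tail for such protein–protein interaction experiments. A depositor comment notes that repository quality-control sequencing found a point mutation within the H3 sequence and states that it does not affect plasmid function. The position and nature of the change are not given.
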