>Addgene plasmid #44521 | p184.3 | addgene partial sequence | sequence record 64128 | pGEX3
GAGGCAGATCGTCAGTCAGTCACGATGAATTCAACGGTACCTGGCTTATATCTGTGAGGCTTCTTAACAC
CACCGGTAGATGGGGTGGATTTTCTGGCAGCCTTAGAAGCTAATTGCTTTCTTGGGGCCTTACCACCAGT
GGACTTTCTTGCTGTTTGCTTTGTTCTGGCCATGGATCCACGCGGAACCAGATCCGATTTTGGAGGATGG
TCGCCACCACCAAACGTGGCTTGCCAGCCCTGCAAAGGCCATGCTATATACTTGCTGGATTTCAAGTACT
TATCAATTTGTGGGATAGCTTCAATACGTTTTTTAAAACAAACTAATTTTGGGAACGCATCCAGGCACAT
TGGGTCCATGTATAAAACAACATCAAGAGCGTCATACAACATGAAGTCAGGATGGGTTACATGATCACCA
TTTAAATATGTTTTATGACATAAACGATCTTCGAACATTTTCAGCATTTCAGGTAGCTTGCTAAGAAAAT
CAACTTTGAGAGTTTCAAAGTCTTTACTATATGCAATTCTCGAAACACCGTATCTAATATCCAAAACCGC
TCCTTCAAGCATTGAAATCTCTGCACGCTCTTTTGGACAACCACCCAACATGTTGTGCTTGTCAGCTATA
TAACGTATGATGGCCATAGACTGTGTTAATTTAACATCACCATCAATATAATAAGGAAGATTGGGAAACT
CCAAACCCAATTCAAACTTTTTGTTTCGCCATTTATCACCTTCATCGCGCTCATACAAATGCTCTTCATA
TTTTTCTTCAAGATATTCCAAAAGAAGTCGAGTGGGTTGCACAA
